Addgene plasmid #155132: pET15-His-∆NGlpG(Y205F)
Purpose: Expresses N-terminally His-tagged E. coli GlpG Y205F variant (residues 87-276) from pET15b
Depositing lab: Sinisa Urban. Depositing organization: Johns Hopkins University and School of Medicine. Publication: Ten catalytic snapshots of rhomboid intramembrane proteolysis from gate opening to peptide release. Cho S, Baker RP, Ji M, Urban S. Nat Struct Mol Biol. 2019 Oct;26(10):910-918. doi: 10.1038/s41594-019-0296-9. Epub 2019 Sep 30. PubMed 31570873.
Backbone
  Vector backbone: pET15b
  Backbone manufacturer: Novagen
  Backbone size w/o insert (bp): 5700
  Total vector size (bp): 6340
  Vector type: Bacterial Expression
Growth in bacteria
  Bacterial resistance: Ampicillin, 100 μg/mL
  Growth temperature: 37°C
  Growth strain: DH5alpha
  Copy number: Low Copy
Gene/Insert
  Gene/Insert name: GlpG
  Species: Escherichia coli
  Insert size (bp): 636
  Mutation: Y205F, insert codes for GlpG residues 87-276
  GenBank ID: NC_000913.3
  Entrez Gene: glpG (a.k.a. b3424, ECK3410)
  Promoter: T7
  Tag / fusion protein: His (N terminal on backbone)
  Cloning method: Restriction Enzyme; 5′ cloning site NdeI (not destroyed); 3′ cloning site XhoI (not destroyed)
  Sequencing primers: 5′ T7 promoter primer; 3′ T7 terminator primer
Terms and licenses: Academic/Nonprofit Terms; Industry Terms: Not Available to Industry
How to cite: pET15-His-∆NGlpG(Y205F) was a gift from Sinisa Urban (Addgene plasmid # 155132 ; http://n2t.net/addgene:155132 ; RRID:Addgene_155132)
