[The description below was written by a language model from this plasmid's Addgene catalogue record and pLannotate feature annotations shown in this document.]
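Description:
pET15-His-∆NGlpG(Y205F) is a bacterial expression plasmid built on the Novagen pET15b backbone for producing a truncated, point-mutated form of the Escherichia coli rhomboid intramembrane serine protease GlpG. It replicates from the pBR322-type ColE1 origin and carries the rop gene and bom region, consistent with its listing as a low-copy plasmid. Selection is by ampicillin through the β-lactamase gene and its own promoter. The tetracycline-resistance fragments flagged in the annotation are non-functional remnants of the pBR322 ancestry, and only ampicillin resistance is recorded for the plasmid.

The insert, cloned between NdeI and XhoI sites that both remain intact, encodes GlpG residues 87-276, so the N-terminal portion of the protein is deleted, and it carries a Y205F substitution. Transcription is driven by a T7 promoter with an adjacent lac operator, followed by the T7 gene 10 ribosome binding site and closed by the T7 terminator. The plasmid-borne lacI gene supplies repressor, so expression is IPTG-inducible in hosts that provide T7 RNA polymerase. The backbone contributes an N-terminal His tag separated from GlpG by a thrombin cleavage site, allowing affinity purification and optional tag removal. The small "capTEV" and "SET1" hits in the feature table appear to be partial matches to the His-tag coding region and to vector sequence downstream of the insert rather than genuine additional tags.

The catalogue lists a total size of 6340 bp, while the sequenced record is 6,278 nt. The associated publication concerns structural snapshots of rhomboid proteolysis, so the plasmid was presumably used to make recombinant protein for structural and mechanistic study of the Y205F variant.
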