Features (pLannotate 1.2.2; 21 found; start..end, strand, type, name):
     10..38      +  promoter       tet promoter: E. coli promoter for tetracycline efflux protein gene
     86..190     +  CDS            TcR (fragment): tetracycline efflux protein; tet; confers resistance to tetracycline
    213..260     -  terminator     T7 terminator: transcription terminator for bacteriophage T7 RNA polymerase
    268..317     -  CDS            SET1 (fragment): solubility-enhancement tag derived from T7 phage gene 10B
    333..902     -  CDS            glpG (fragment): GLPG_ECOLI - Experimental evidence at protein level: Swiss-Prot protein existence level 1. Rhomboid-type serine protease that catalyzes intramembrane proteolysis. From Escherichia coli (strain K12).
    909..926     -  CDS            thrombin site: thrombin recognition and cleavage site
    937..953     -  CDS            capTEV™ (fragment): composite tag for in vivo biotinylation, TEV protease cleavage, and 6xHis tagging
    972..994     -  RBS            RBS: efficient ribosome binding site from bacteriophage T7 gene 10 (Olins and Rangwala, 1989)
   1009..1033    -  protein_bind   lac operator: The lac repressor binds to the lac operator to inhibit transcription in E. coli. This inhibition can be relieved by adding lactose or isopropyl-β-D-thiogalactopyranoside (IPTG). lac repressor encoded by lacI
   1034..1052    -  promoter       T7 promoter: promoter for bacteriophage T7 RNA polymerase
   1074..1353    +  CDS            TcR (fragment): tetracycline efflux protein; tet; confers resistance to tetracycline
   1361..1438    +  promoter       lacI promoter: lacI
   1439..2521    +  CDS            lacI: lac repressor; lacI; The lac repressor binds to the lac operator to inhibit transcription in E. coli. This inhibition can be relieved by adding lactose or isopropyl-β-D-thiogalactopyranoside (IPTG).
   2534..2555    +  protein_bind   CAP binding site: CAP binding activates transcription in the presence of cAMP. E. coli catabolite activator protein
   2570..3194    +  CDS            TcR (fragment): tetracycline efflux protein; tet; confers resistance to tetracycline
   3436..3816    -  CDS            YPB1_ECOLX: Protein predicted: Swiss-Prot protein existence level 4. From Escherichia coli.
   3833..4024    +  CDS            rop: Rop protein, which maintains plasmids at low copy number; rop
   4126..4265    +  misc_feature   bom: basis of mobility region from pBR322
   4451..5039    -  rep_origin     ori: high-copy-number ColE1/pMB1/pBR322/pUC origin of replication
   5210..6070    -  CDS            AmpR: β-lactamase; bla; confers resistance to ampicillin, carbenicillin, and related antibiotics
   6071..6175    -  promoter       AmpR promoter: bla
>Addgene plasmid #155132 | pET15-His-∆NGlpG(Y205F) | addgene full sequence | sequence record 310517 | Addgene NGS Result
TTCTCATGTTTGACAGCTTATCATCGATAAGCTTTAATGCGGTAGTTTATCACAGTTAAATTGCTAACGC
AGTCAGGCACCGTGTATGAAATCTAACAATGCGCTCATCGTCATCCTCGGCACCGTCACCCTGGATGCTG
TAGGCATAGGCTTGGTTATGCCGGTACTGCCGGGCCTCTTGCGGGATATCCGGATATAGTTCCTCCTTTC
AGCAAAAAACCCCTCAAGACCCGTTTAGAGGCCCCAAGGGGTTATGCTAGTTATTGCTCAGCGGTGGCAG
CAGCCAACTCAGCTTCCTTTCGGGCTTTGTTAGCAGCCGGATCCTCGAGTTATTTTCGTTTTCGCGCATT
GAGCGAATCAACAAAAGCCATCGCTAAACCCACGGCTAACCCGGCGATGTGTGCTCCGTTCGCCATCGAC
ATCCCAAACAAATCAAACCATCCGGCGACAATCCAGATCAGCGCAAAGATAATTAACCCACGTTGCAGGT
AAATGCCACTTTGCGGATCGCGTTCGCCACGTAGCCAGACGTAGCCCATCAGCGCAAACACCACGCCAGA
AAGCCCGCCAAACCACGGCCCGCTGAATTTTTGCTGCACATAGCCGCTTAACAGGGCGCTGATAAGCGTA
ATGACAATTAGCTTACCGCTACCGAGGCGTTTTTCCACCGCACCGCCGAGATACCACCACCAGAGCAGGT
TAAAGAGGATATGCATCAGCGAGAAGTGCATTAACGCGTGGGTGAAGTAACGCCAGAACTCAAATTTCAG
TGTTGGATCGAATGGCCAGGCCAGCCATAACATCACTTCCTGATCGCCGAGAATTTGCATGGCAATAAAC
ACCACCACGCAGGCGATCATCATCACCCAGGTTACCGGACCTGCGCGTTCACGCAAGGCGGCCATATGGC
TGCCGCGCGGCACCAGGCCGCTGCTGTGATGATGATGATGATGGCTGCTGCCCATGGTATATCTCCTTCT
TAAAGTTAAACAAAATTATTTCTAGAGGGGAATTGTTATCCGCTCACAATTCCCCTATAGTGAGTCGTAT
TAATTTCGCGGGATCGAGATCTCGATCCTCTACGCCGGACGCATCGTGGCCGGCATCACCGGCGCCACAG
GTGCGGTTGCTGGCGCCTATATCGCCGACATCACCGATGGGGAAGATCGGGCTCGCCACTTCGGGCTCAT
GAGCGCTTGTTTCGGCGTGGGTATGGTGGCAGGCCCCGTGGCCGGGGGACTGTTGGGCGCCATCTCCTTG
CATGCACCATTCCTTGCGGCGGCGGTGCTCAACGGCCTCAACCTACTACTGGGCTGCTTCCTAATGCAGG
AGTCGCATAAGGGAGAGCGTCGAGATCCCGGACACCATCGAATGGCGCAAAACCTTTCGCGGTATGGCAT
GATAGCGCCCGGAAGAGAGTCAATTCAGGGTGGTGAATGTGAAACCAGTAACGTTATACGATGTCGCAGA
GTATGCCGGTGTCTCTTATCAGACCGTTTCCCGCGTGGTGAACCAGGCCAGCCACGTTTCTGCGAAAACG
CGGGAAAAAGTGGAAGCGGCGATGGCGGAGCTGAATTACATTCCCAACCGCGTGGCACAACAACTGGCGG
GCAAACAGTCGTTGCTGATTGGCGTTGCCACCTCCAGTCTGGCCCTGCACGCGCCGTCGCAAATTGTCGC
GGCGATTAAATCTCGCGCCGATCAACTGGGTGCCAGCGTGGTGGTGTCGATGGTAGAACGAAGCGGCGTC
GAAGCCTGTAAAGCGGCGGTGCACAATCTTCTCGCGCAACGCGTCAGTGGGCTGATCATTAACTATCCGC
TGGATGACCAGGATGCCATTGCTGTGGAAGCTGCCTGCACTAATGTTCCGGCGTTATTTCTTGATGTCTC
TGACCAGACACCCATCAACAGTATTATTTTCTCCCATGAAGACGGTACGCGACTGGGCGTGGAGCATCTG
GTCGCATTGGGTCACCAGCAAATCGCGCTGTTAGCGGGCCCATTAAGTTCTGTCTCGGCGCGTCTGCGTC
TGGCTGGCTGGCATAAATATCTCACTCGCAATCAAATTCAGCCGATAGCGGAACGGGAAGGCGACTGGAG
TGCCATGTCCGGTTTTCAACAAACCATGCAAATGCTGAATGAGGGCATCGTTCCCACTGCGATGCTGGTT
GCCAACGATCAGATGGCGCTGGGCGCAATGCGCGCCATTACCGAGTCCGGGCTGCGCGTTGGTGCGGATA
TCTCGGTAGTGGGATACGACGATACCGAAGACAGCTCATGTTATATCCCGCCGTTAACCACCATCAAACA
GGATTTTCGCCTGCTGGGGCAAACCAGCGTGGACCGCTTGCTGCAACTCTCTCAGGGCCAGGCGGTGAAG
GGCAATCAGCTGTTGCCCGTCTCACTGGTGAAAAGAAAAACCACCCTGGCGCCCAATACGCAAACCGCCT
CTCCCCGCGCGTTGGCCGATTCATTAATGCAGCTGGCACGACAGGTTTCCCGACTGGAAAGCGGGCAGTG
AGCGCAACGCAATTAATGTAAGTTAGCTCACTCATTAGGCACCGGGATCTCGACCGATGCCCTTGAGAGC
CTTCAACCCAGTCAGCTCCTTCCGGTGGGCGCGGGGCATGACTATCGTCGCCGCACTTATGACTGTCTTC
TTTATCATGCAACTCGTAGGACAGGTGCCGGCAGCGCTCTGGGTCATTTTCGGCGAGGACCGCTTTCGCT
GGAGCGCGACGATGATCGGCCTGTCGCTTGCGGTATTCGGAATCTTGCACGCCCTCGCTCAAGCCTTCGT
CACTGGTCCCGCCACCAAACGTTTCGGCGAGAAGCAGGCCATTATCGCCGGCATGGCGGCCGACGCGCTG
GGCTACGTCTTGCTGGCGTTCGCGACGCGAGGCTGGATGGCCTTCCCCATTATGATTCTTCTCGCTTCCG
GCGGCATCGGGATGCCCGCGTTGCAGGCCATGCTGTCCAGGCAGGTAGATGACGACCATCAGGGACAGCT
TCAAGGATCGCTCGCGGCTCTTACCAGCCTAACTTCGATCATTGGACCGCTGATCGTCACGGCGATTTAT
GCCGCCTCGGCGAGCACATGGAACGGGTTGGCATGGATTGTAGGCGCCGCCCTATACCTTGTCTGCCTCC
CCGCGTTGCGTCGCGGTGCATGGAGCCGGGCCACCTCGACCTGAATGGAAGCCGGCGGCACCTCGCTAAC
GGATTCACCACTCCAAGAATTGGAGCCAATCAATTCTTGCGGAGAACTGTGAATGCGCAAACCAACCCTT
GGCAGAACATATCCATCGCGTCCGCCATCTCCAGCAGCCGCACGCGGCGCATCTCGGGCAGCGTTGGGTC
CTGGCCACGGGTGCGCATGATCGTGCTCCTGTCGTTGAGGACCCGGCTAGGCTGGCGGGGTTGCCTTACT
GGTTAGCAGAATGAATCACCGATACGCGAGCGAACGTGAAGCGACTGCTGCTGCAAAACGTCTGCGACCT
GAGCAACAACATGAATGGTCTTCGGTTTCCGTGTTTCGTAAAGTCTGGAAACGCGGAAGTCAGCGCCCTG
CACCATTATGTTCCGGATCTGCATCGCAGGATGCTGCTGGCTACCCTGTGGAACACCTACATCTGTATTA
ACGAAGCGCTGGCATTGACCCTGAGTGATTTTTCTCTGGTCCCGCCGCATCCATACCGCCAGTTGTTTAC
CCTCACAACGTTCCAGTAACCGGGCATGTTCATCATCAGTAACCCGTATCGTGAGCATCCTCTCTCGTTT
CATCGGTATCATTACCCCCATGAACAGAAATCCCCCTTACACGGAGGCATCAGTGACCAAACAGGAAAAA
ACCGCCCTTAACATGGCCCGCTTTATCAGAAGCCAGACATTAACGCTTCTGGAGAAACTCAACGAGCTGG
ACGCGGATGAACAGGCAGACATCTGTGAATCGCTTCACGACCACGCTGATGAGCTTTACCGCAGCTGCCT
CGCGCGTTTCGGTGATGACGGTGAAAACCTCTGACACATGCAGCTCCCGGAGACGGTCACAGCTTGTCTG
TAAGCGGATGCCGGGAGCAGACAAGCCCGTCAGGGCGCGTCAGCGGGTGTTGGCGGGTGTCGGGGCGCAG
CCATGACCCAGTCACGTAGCGATAGCGGAGTGTATACTGGCTTAACTATGCGGCATCAGAGCAGATTGTA
CTGAGAGTGCACCATTGCGGTGTGAAATACCGCACAGATGCGTAAGGAGAAAATACCGCATCAGGCGCTC
TTCCGCTTCCTCGCTCACTGACTCGCTGCGCTCGGTCGTTCGGCTGCGGCGAGCGGTATCAGCTCACTCA
AAGGCGGTAATACGGTTATCCACAGAATCAGGGGATAACGCAGGAAAGAACATGTGAGCAAAAGGCCAGC
AAAAGGCCAGGAACCGTAAAAAGGCCGCGTTGCTGGCGTTTTTCCATAGGCTCCGCCCCCCTGACGAGCA
TCACAAAAATCGACGCTCAAGTCAGAGGTGGCGAAACCCGACAGGACTATAAAGATACCAGGCGTTTCCC
CCTGGAAGCTCCCTCGTGCGCTCTCCTGTTCCGACCCTGCCGCTTACCGGATACCTGTCCGCCTTTCTCC
CTTCGGGAAGCGTGGCGCTTTCTCATAGCTCACGCTGTAGGTATCTCAGTTCGGTGTAGGTCGTTCGCTC
CAAGCTGGGCTGTGTGCACGAACCCCCCGTTCAGCCCGACCGCTGCGCCTTATCCGGTAACTATCGTCTT
GAGTCCAACCCGGTAAGACACGACTTATCGCCACTGGCAGCAGCCACTGGTAACAGGATTAGCAGAGCGA
GGTATGTAGGCGGTGCTACAGAGTTCTTGAAGTGGTGGCCTAACTACGGCTACACTAGAAGGACAGTATT
TGGTATCTGCGCTCTGCTGAAGCCAGTTACCTTCGGAAAAAGAGTTGGTAGCTCTTGATCCGGCAAACAA
ACCACCGCTGGTAGCGGTGGTTTTTTTGTTTGCAAGCAGCAGATTACGCGCAGAAAAAAAGGATCTCAAG
AAGATCCTTTGATCTTTTCTACGGGGTCTGACGCTCAGTGGAACGAAAACTCACGTTAAGGGATTTTGGT
CATGAGATTATCAAAAAGGATCTTCACCTAGATCCTTTTAAATTAAAAATGAAGTTTTAAATCAATCTAA
AGTATATATGAGTAAACTTGGTCTGACAGTTACCAATGCTTAATCAGTGAGGCACCTATCTCAGCGATCT
GTCTATTTCGTTCATCCATAGTTGCCTGACTCCCCGTCGTGTAGATAACTACGATACGGGAGGGCTTACC
ATCTGGCCCCAGTGCTGCAATGATACCGCGAGACCCACGCTCACCGGCTCCAGATTTATCAGCAATAAAC
CAGCCAGCCGGAAGGGCCGAGCGCAGAAGTGGTCCTGCAACTTTATCCGCCTCCATCCAGTCTATTAATT
GTTGCCGGGAAGCTAGAGTAAGTAGTTCGCCAGTTAATAGTTTGCGCAACGTTGTTGCCATTGCTGCAGG
CATCGTGGTGTCACGCTCGTCGTTTGGTATGGCTTCATTCAGCTCCGGTTCCCAACGATCAAGGCGAGTT
ACATGATCCCCCATGTTGTGCAAAAAAGCGGTTAGCTCCTTCGGTCCTCCGATCGTTGTCAGAAGTAAGT
TGGCCGCAGTGTTATCACTCATGGTTATGGCAGCACTGCATAATTCTCTTACTGTCATGCCATCCGTAAG
ATGCTTTTCTGTGACTGGTGAGTACTCAACCAAGTCATTCTGAGAATAGTGTATGCGGCGACCGAGTTGC
TCTTGCCCGGCGTCAACACGGGATAATACCGCGCCACATAGCAGAACTTTAAAAGTGCTCATCATTGGAA
AACGTTCTTCGGGGCGAAAACTCTCAAGGATCTTACCGCTGTTGAGATCCAGTTCGATGTAACCCACTCG
TGCACCCAACTGATCTTCAGCATCTTTTACTTTCACCAGCGTTTCTGGGTGAGCAAAAACAGGAAGGCAA
AATGCCGCAAAAAAGGGAATAAGGGCGACACGGAAATGTTGAATACTCATACTCTTCCTTTTTCAATATT
ATTGAAGCATTTATCAGGGTTATTGTCTCATGAGCGGATACATATTTGAATGTATTTAGAAAAATAAACA
AATAGGGGTTCCGCGCACATTTCCCCGAAAAGTGCCACCTGACGTCTAAGAAACCATTATTATCATGACA
TTAACCTATAAAAATAGGCGTATCACGAGGCCCTTTCGTCTTCAAGAA
